Addgene plasmid #127375: pR26-CMVconst-mBMP7
Purpose: Allows for constitutive BMP7 expression from the murine ROSA26 safe harbor locus upon CRISPR/Cas9-mediated genomic insertion and stable selection.
Depositing lab: Lance Miller. Publication: Transcriptomic Features of T Cell-Barren Tumors Are Conserved Across Diverse Tumor Types. Routh ED, Pullikuth AK, Jin G, Chifman J, Chou JW, D'Agostino RB Jr, Seino KI, Wada H, Print CG, Zhang W, Lu Y, Miller LD. Front Immunol. 2020 Feb 13;11:57. doi: 10.3389/fimmu.2020.00057. eCollection 2020. PubMed 32117236.
Backbone
  Vector backbone: pCR-Blunt II-TOPO
  Backbone manufacturer: Invitrogen (Life Technologies)
  Backbone size w/o insert (bp): 7941
  Total vector size (bp): 9196
  Modifications to backbone: Inserted left and right ROSA26 homology arms, adenoviral splice acceptor, MCS, and DNA sequence encoding machinery facilitating constitutive gene expression (CMV enhancer/promoter), as well as PuroR resistance gene for stable selection.
  Vector type: Mouse Targeting, CRISPR
  Selectable markers: Puromycin
Growth in bacteria
  Bacterial resistance: Kanamycin, 50 μg/mL
  Growth temperature: 37°C
  Growth strain: DH5alpha
  Copy number: High Copy
Gene/Insert
  Gene/Insert name: BMP7 (alt name: OP-1)
  Species: M. musculus (mouse)
  Entrez Gene: Bmp7 (a.k.a. OP1)
  Promoter: CMV enhancer/promoter
  Cloning method: Restriction Enzyme; 5′ cloning site NheI (not destroyed); 3′ cloning site MluI (not destroyed)
  Sequencing primers: 5′ CGCAAATGGGCGGTAGGCGTG
Terms and licenses: Academic/Nonprofit Terms; Industry Terms: Not Available to Industry
How to cite: pR26-CMVconst-mBMP7 was a gift from Lance Miller (Addgene plasmid # 127375 ; http://n2t.net/addgene:127375 ; RRID:Addgene_127375)
