[The description below was written by a language model from this plasmid's Addgene catalogue record and pLannotate feature annotations shown in this document.]
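Description:
pR26-CMVconst-mBMP7 is a mouse gene-targeting donor plasmid built on the pCR-Blunt II-TOPO backbone, designed to place a constitutive BMP7 expression cassette into the murine ROSA26 safe harbor locus by CRISPR/Cas9-assisted homology-directed repair. It is propagated in E. coli as a high-copy plasmid through a ColE1/pUC-type origin and selected with kanamycin via the Tn5 NeoR/KanR gene. The backbone also carries a BleoR gene, T7 and SP6 promoters, lac regulatory elements, and leftover lacZα and ccdB fragments that are typical of the TOPO vector. The plasmid does not itself encode Cas9 or a guide RNA according to the annotated features, so these would have to be supplied separately.

The payload of roughly 5.7 kb is flanked by left and right homology arms, each about 800 bp, derived from intron 1 of Rosa26. Immediately after the left arm sit an adenovirus major late splice acceptor and an HSV TK polyadenylation signal, an arrangement that would capture and terminate the endogenous Rosa26 transcript upstream of the inserted cassette. This is followed by the CMV enhancer/promoter (annotated as a truncated CMV promoter variant), a short multiple cloning site, and the full-length mouse Bmp7 (OP-1) coding sequence, cloned between NheI and MluI and ending in a synthetic poly(A) signal. No epitope tag or reporter is annotated. A separate human UbC promoter drives puromycin N-acetyltransferase with an SV40 poly(A) signal, allowing puromycin selection of stably integrated mouse cells. The construct is intended for generating mouse cell lines with stable, constitutive expression of this TGF-β superfamily growth factor from a defined genomic site.
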