Features (pLannotate 1.2.2; 27 found; start..end, strand, type, name):
      1..794     +  misc_feature   Rosa26 left arm: left homology arm from intron 1 of the mouse Rosa26 gene (Soriano, 1999)
    813..916     +  misc_feature   Ad SA: adenovirus major late transcript splice acceptor (Friedrich and Soriano, 1991)
    931..979     +  polyA_signal   HSV TK poly(A) signal: herpes simplex virus thymidine kinase polyadenylation signal (Cole and Stacy, 1985)
   1004..1305    +  enhancer       CMV enhancer: human cytomegalovirus immediate early enhancer
   1372..1393    -  enhancer       CMV enhancer (fragment): human cytomegalovirus immediate early enhancer; contains an 18-bp deletion relative to the standard CMV enhancer
   1457..1508    +  promoter       CMVd2 promoter: truncated human cytomegalovirus (CMV) immediate early promoter that yields moderately reduced expression relative to the full-length promoter
   1513..1537    +  misc_feature   MCS (fragment): pUC18/19 multiple cloning site
   1560..2849    +  CDS            Bmp7: BMP7_MOUSE - Also known as Bmp-7, Op1. Experimental evidence at protein level: Swiss-Prot protein existence level 1. Growth factor of the TGF-beta superfamily that plays important role in various biological processes, including embryogenesis, hematopoiesis, neurogenesis and skeletal morphogenesis (PubMed:9013703, PubMed:22461901). Initiates the canonical BMP signaling cascade by associating with type I receptor ACVR1 and type II receptor ACVR2A. Once all three components are bound together in a complex at the cell surface, ACVR2A phosphorylates and activates ACVR1. In turn, ACVR1 propagates si
   2864..2912    +  polyA_signal   poly(A) signal: synthetic polyadenylation signal
   2915..4120    +  promoter       UbC promoter: human ubiquitin C promoter
   4135..4734    +  CDS            PuroR (fragment): puromycin N-acetyltransferase; pac from Streptomyces; confers resistance to puromycin
   4735..4856    +  polyA_signal   SV40 poly(A) signal: SV40 polyadenylation signal
   4913..5723    +  misc_feature   Rosa26 right arm: right homology arm from intron 1 of the mouse Rosa26 gene (Soriano, 1999)
   5798..5816    -  promoter       T7 promoter: promoter for bacteriophage T7 RNA polymerase
   5819..5966    +  CDS            lacZα (fragment): LacZα fragment of β-galactosidase; lacZ fragment
   5976..6279    +  CDS            ccdB (fragment): CcdB, a bacterial toxin that poisons DNA gyrase; ccdB; Plasmids containing the ccdB gene cannot be propagated in standard E. coli strains.
   6327..6596    +  CDS            tnpA (fragment): TN5P_ECOLX - Also known as tnp. Experimental evidence at protein level: Swiss-Prot protein existence level 1. Mediates transposition of transposon Tn5 by a 'cut and paste' mechanism. First, the monomeric transposase binds the 19 bp inverted DNA repeats flanking the transposon. Then, dimerization of the DNA- bound transposase creates a synaptic DNA complex. After nicking of the first DNA strand, excision of the transposon proceeds through a series of intermediates. The transposase then mediates the insertion of the transposon at a new site by strand transfer. The activity of the wild- type tran
   6628..7422    +  CDS            NeoR/KanR: aminoglycoside phosphotransferase from Tn5; aph(3')-II (or nptII); confers resistance to neomycin, kanamycin, and G418 (Geneticin®)
   7443..7493    -  misc_feature   bom (fragment): basis of mobility region from pBR322
   7520..7608    +  promoter       AmpR promoter (fragment): bla
   7628..8002    +  CDS            BleoR: antibiotic-binding protein; Sh ble from Streptoalloteichus hindustanus; confers resistance to bleomycin, phleomycin, and Zeocin™
   8140..8728    +  rep_origin     ori: high-copy-number ColE1/pMB1/pBR322/pUC origin of replication
   8911..9003    +  CDS            lacI (fragment): lac repressor; lacI; The lac repressor binds to the lac operator to inhibit transcription in E. coli. This inhibition can be relieved by adding lactose or isopropyl-β-D-thiogalactopyranoside (IPTG).
   9016..9037    +  protein_bind   CAP binding site: CAP binding activates transcription in the presence of cAMP. E. coli catabolite activator protein
   9052..9082    +  promoter       lac promoter: promoter for the E. coli lac operon
   9090..9106    +  protein_bind   lac operator: The lac repressor binds to the lac operator to inhibit transcription in E. coli. This inhibition can be relieved by adding lactose or isopropyl-β-D-thiogalactopyranoside (IPTG). lac repressor encoded by lacI
   9148..9166    +  promoter       SP6 promoter: promoter for bacteriophage SP6 RNA polymerase
>Addgene plasmid #127375 | pR26-CMVconst-mBMP7 | addgene full sequence | sequence record 247999 | Addgene NGS Result
CAGTTAACGGCAGCCGGAGTGCGCAGCCGCCGGCAGCCTCGCTCTGCCCACTGGGTGGGGCGGGAGGTAG
GTGGGGTGAGGCGAGCTGGACGTGCGGGCGCGGTCGGCCTCTGGCGGGGCGGGGGGGGGGAGGGAGGGTC
AGCGAAAGTAGCTCGCGCGCGAGCGGCCGCCCACCCTCCCCTTCCTCTGGGGGAGTCGTTTTACCCGCCG
CCGGCCGGGCCTCGTCGTCTGATTGGCTCTCGGGGCCCAGAAAACTGGCCCTTGCCATTGGCTCGTGTTC
GTGCAAGTTGAGTCCATCCGCCGGCCAGCGGGGGCGGCGAGGAGGCGCTCCCAGGTTCCGGCCCTCCCCT
CGGCCCCGCGCCGCAGAGTCTGGCCGCGCGCCCCTGCGCAACGTGGCAGGAAGCGCGCGCTGGGGGCGGG
GACGGGCAGTAGGGCTGAGCGGCTGCGGGGCGGGTGCAAGCACGTTTCCGACTTGAGTTGCCTCAAGAGG
GGCGTGCTGAGCCAGACCTCCATCGCGCACTCCGGGGAGTGGAGGGAAGGAGCGAGGGCTCAGTTGGGCT
GTTTTGGAGGCAGGAAGCACTTGCTCTCCCAAAGTCGCTCTGAGTTGTTATCAGTAAGGGAGCTGCAGTG
GAGTAGGCGGGGAGAAGGCCGCACCCTTCTCCGGAGGGGGGAGGGGAGTGTTGCAATACCTTTCTGGGAG
TTCTCTGCTGCCTCCTGGCTTCTGAGGACCGCCCTGGGCCTGGGAGAATCCCTTCCCCCTCTTCCCTCGT
GATCTGCAACTCCAGTCTTTCTAGAATCGATCTCGAGAACTGTAGGGCGCAGTAGTCCAGGGTTTCCTTG
ATGATGTCATACTTATCCTGTCCCTTTTTTTTCCACAGCTCGCGGTTGAGGACAAACTCTTCGCGGTCTT
TCCAGTGGTTAATTAGGGATCGGCAATAAAAAGACAGAATAAAACGCACGGGTGTTGGGTCGTTTGTTCA
TCGATGCCCTTTCGTCTTCATTCCGTTACATAACTTACGGTAAATGGCCCGCCTGGCTGACCGCCCAACG
ACCCCCGCCCATTGACGTCAATAATGACGTATGTTCCCATAGTAACGCCAATAGGGACTTTCCATTGACG
TCAATGGTGGAGTATTTACGGTAAACTGCCCACTTGGCAGTACATCAAGTGTATCATATGCCAAGTACGC
CCCCTATTGACGTCAATGACGGTAAATGGCCCGCCTGGCATTATGCCCAGTACATGACCTTATGGGACTT
TCCTACTTGGCAGTACATCTACTATTAGTCATCGCTATTACCATGGTGATGCGGTTTTGGCAGTACATCA
ATGGGCGTGGATAGCGGTTTGACTCACGGGGATTTCCAAGTCTCCACCCATTGACGTCAATGGGAGTTTG
TTTTGGCACCAAAATCAACGGGACTTTCCAAAATGTCGTAACAACTCCGCCCCATTGACGCAAATGGGCG
GTAGGCGTGTACGGTGGGAGGTCTATATAAGCAGAGCTTGGAGAATTCGAGCTCGGTACCCGGGGATGCT
AGCGAGGAGATCTGCCACCATGCACGTGCGCTCGCTGCGCGCTGCGGCGCCACACAGCTTCGTGGCGCTC
TGGGCGCCTCTGTTCTTGCTGCGCTCCGCCCTGGCCGATTTCAGCCTGGACAACGAGGTGCACTCCAGCT
TCATCCACCGGCGCCTCCGCAGCCAGGAGCGGCGGGAGATGCAGCGGGAGATCCTGTCCATCTTAGGGTT
GCCCCATCGCCCGCGCCCGCACCTCCAGGGAAAGCATAATTCGGCGCCCATGTTCATGTTGGACCTGTAC
AACGCCATGGCGGTGGAGGAGAGCGGGCCGGACGGACAGGGCTTCTCCTACCCCTACAAGGCCGTCTTCA
GTACCCAGGGCCCCCCTTTAGCCAGCCTGCAGGACAGCCACTTCCTCACTGACGCCGACATGGTCATGAG
CTTCGTCAACCTAGTGGAACATGACAAAGAATTCTTCCACCCTCGATACCACCATCGGGAGTTCCGGTTT
GATCTTTCCAAGATCCCCGAGGGCGAAGCGGTGACCGCAGCCGAATTCAGGATCTATAAGGACTACATCC
GGGAGCGATTTGACAACGAGACCTTCCAGATCACAGTCTATCAGGTGCTCCAGGAGCACTCAGGCAGGGA
GTCGGACCTCTTCTTGCTGGACAGCCGCACCATCTGGGCTTCTGAGGAGGGCTGGTTGGTGTTTGATATC
ACAGCCACCAGCAACCACTGGGTGGTCAACCCTCGGCACAACCTGGGCTTACAGCTCTCTGTGGAGACCC
TGGATGGGCAGAGCATCAACCCCAAGTTGGCAGGCCTGATTGGACGGCATGGACCCCAGAACAAGCAACC
CTTCATGGTGGCCTTCTTCAAGGCCACGGAAGTCCATCTCCGTAGTATCCGGTCCACGGGGGGCAAGCAG
CGCAGCCAGAATCGCTCCAAGACGCCAAAGAACCAAGAGGCCCTGAGGATGGCCAGTGTGGCAGAAAACA
GCAGCAGTGACCAGAGGCAGGCCTGCAAGAAACATGAGCTGTACGTCAGCTTCCGAGACCTTGGCTGGCA
GGACTGGATCATTGCACCTGAAGGCTATGCTGCCTACTACTGTGAGGGAGAGTGCGCCTTCCCTCTGAAC
TCCTACATGAACGCCACCAACCACGCCATCGTCCAGACACTGGTTCACTTCATCAACCCAGACACAGTAC
CCAAGCCCTGCTGTGCGCCCACCCAGCTCAACGCCATCTCTGTCCTCTACTTCGACGACAGCTCTAATGT
CATCCTGAAGAAGTACAGAAACATGGTGGTCCGGGCCTGTGGCTGCCACTAGACGCGTTAGGAAATAAAA
GATCTTTATTTTCATTAGATCTGTGTGTTGGTTTTTTGTGTGGGCGCGCCGGGTTTTGGCGCCTCCCGCG
GGCGCCCCCCTCCTCACGGCGAGCGCTGCCACGTCAGACGAAGGGCGCAGCGAGCGTCCTGATCCTTCCG
CCCGGACGCTCAGGACAGCGGCCCGCTGCTCATAAGACTCGGCCTTAGAACCCCAGTATCAGCAGAAGGA
CATTTTAGGACGGGACTTGGGTGACTCTAGGGCACTGGTTTTCTTTCCAGAGAGCGGAACAGGCGAGGAA
AAGTAGTCCCTTCTCGGCGATTCTGCGGAGGGATCTCCGTGGGGCGGTGAACGCCGATGATTATATAAGG
ACGCGCCGGGTGTGGCACAGCTAGTTCCGTCGCAGCCGGGATTTGGGTCGCGGTTCTTGTTTGTGGATCG
CTGTGATCGTCACTTGGTGAGTAGCGGGCTGCTGGGCTGGCCGGGGCTTTCGTGGCCGCCGGGCCGCTCG
GTGGGACGGAAGCGTGTGGAGAGACCGCCAAGGGCTGTAGTCTGGGTCCGCGAGCAAGGTTGCCCTGAAC
TGGGGGTTGGGGGGAGCGCAGCAAAATGGCGGCTGTTCCCGAGTCTTGAATGGAAGACGCTTGTGAGGCG
GGCTGTGAGGTCGTTGAAACAAGGTGGGGGGCATGGTGGGCGGCAAGAACCCAAGGTCTTGAGGCCTTCG
CTAATGCGGGAAAGCTCTTATTCGGGTGAGATGGGCTGGGGCACCATCTGGGGACCCTGACGTGAAGTTT
GTCACTGACTGGAGAACTCGGTTTGTCGTCTGTTGCGGGGGCGGCAGTTATGGCGGTGCCGTTGGGCAGT
GCACCCGTACCTTTGGGAGCGCGCGCCCTCGTCGTGTCGTGACGTCACCCGTTCTGTTGGCTTATAATGC
AGGGTGGGGCCACCTGCCGGTAGGTGTGCGGTAGGCTTTTCTCCGTCGCAGGACGCAGGGTTCGGGCCTA
GGGTAGGCTCTCCTGAATCGACAGGCGCCGGACCTCTGGTGAGGGGAGGGATAAGTGAGGCGTCAGTTTC
TTTGGTCGGTTTTATGTACCTATCTTCTTAAGTAGCTGAAGCTCCGGTTTTGAACTATGCGCTCGGGGTT
GGCGAGTGTGTTTTGTGAAGTTTTTTAGGCACCTTTTGAAATGTAATCATTTGGGTCAATATGTAATTTT
CAGTGTTAGACTAGTAAATTGTCCGCTAAATTCTGGCCGTTTTTGGCTTTTTTGTTAGACCAAGTTTGGC
CACCATGACCGAGTACAAGCCCACGGTGCGCCTCGCCACCCGCGACGACGTCCCCAGGGCCGTACGCACC
CTCGCCGCCGCGTTCGCCGACTACCCCGCCACGCGCCACACCGTCGATCCGGACCGCCACATCGAGCGGG
TCACCGAGCTGCAAGAACTCTTCCTCACGCGCGTCGGGCTCGACATCGGCAAGGTGTGGGTCGCGGACGA
CGGCGCCGCGGTGGCGGTCTGGACCACGCCGGAGAGCGTCGAAGCGGGGGCGGTGTTCGCCGAGATCGGC
CCGCGCATGGCCGAGTTGAGCGGTTCCCGGCTGGCCGCGCAGCAACAGATGGAAGGCCTCCTGGCGCCGC
ACCGGCCCAAGGAGCCCGCGTGGTTCCTGGCCACCGTCGGCGTCTCGCCCGACCACCAGGGCAAGGGTCT
GGGCAGCGCCGTCGTGCTCCCCGGAGTGGAGTCGGCCGAGCGCGCCGGGGTGCCCGCCTTCCTGGAGACC
TCCGCGCCCCGCAACCTCCCCTTCTACGAGCGGCTCGGCTTCACCGTCACCGCCGACGTCGAGGTGCCCG
AAGGACCGCGCACCTGGTGCATGACCCGCAAGCCCGGTGCCTGAAACTTGTTTATTGCAGCTTATAATGG
TTACAAATAAAGCAATAGCATCACAAATTTCACAAATAAAGCATTTTTTTCACTGCATTCTAGTTGTGGT
TTGTCCAAACTCATCAATGTATCTTAGGGTACCGAGCTCGGATCCACTAGTAACGGCCGCCAGTGTGCTG
GAATTCGCCCTTAGATGGGCGGGAGTCTTCTGGGCAGGCTTAAAGGCTAACCTGGTGTGTGGGCGTTGTC
CTGCAGGGGAATTGAACAGGTGTAAAATTGGAGGGACAAGACTTCCCACAGATTTTCGGTTTTGTCGGGA
AGTTTTTTAATAGGGGCAAATAAGGAAAATGGGAGGATAGGTAGTCATCTGGGGTTTTATGCAGCAAAAC
TACAGGTTATTATTGCTTGTGATCCGCCTCGGAGTATTTTCCATCGAGGTAGATTAAAGACATGCTCACC
CGAGTTTTATACTCTCCTGCTTGAGATCCTTACTACAGTATGAAATTACAGTGTCGCGAGTTAGACTATG
TAAGCAGAATTTTAATCATTTTTAAAGAGCCCAGTACTTCATATCCATTTCTCCCGCTCCTTCTGCAGCC
TTATCAAAAGGTATTTTAGAACACTCATTTTAGCCCCATTTTCATTTATTATACTGGCTTATCCAACCCC
TAGACAGAGCATTGGCATTTTCCCTTTCCTGATCTTAGAAGTCTGATGACTCATGAAACCAGACAGATTA
GTTACATACACCACAAATCGAGGCTGTAGCTGGGGCCTCAACACTGCAGTTCTTTTATAACTCCTTAGTA
CACTTTTTGTTGATCCTTTGCCTTGATCCTTAATTTTCAGTGTCTATCACCTCTCCCGTCAGGTGGTGTT
CCACATTTGGGCCTATTCTCAGTCCAGGGAGTTTTACAACAATAGATGTATTGAGAATCCAACCTAAAGC
TTAACTTTCCACTCCCATGAATGCCTCTCTCCTTTTTCTCCATTTATAAACTGAAGGGCGAATTCTGCAG
ATATCCATCACACTGGCGGCCGCTCGATCGAGCATGCATCTAGAGGGCCCAATTCGCCCTATAGTGAGTC
GTATTACAATTCACTGGCCGTCGTTTTACAACGTCGTGACTGGGAAAACCCTGGCGTTACCCAACTTAAT
CGCCTTGCAGCACATCCCCCTTTCGCCAGCTGGCGTAATAGCGAAGAGGCCCGCACCGATCGCCCTTCCC
AACAGTTGCGCAGCCTATACGTACGGCAGTTTAAGGTTTACACCTATAAAAGAGAGAGCCGTTATCGTCT
GTTTGTGGATGTACAGAGTGATATTATTGACACGCCGGGGCGACGGATGGTGATCCCCCTGGCCAGTGCA
CGTCTGCTGTCAGATAAAGTCTCCCGTGAACTTTACCCGGTGGTGCATATCGGGGATGAAAGCTGGCGCA
TGATGACCACCGATATGGCCAGTGTGCCGGTCTCCGTTATCGGGGAAGAAGTGGCTGATCTCAGCCACCG
CGAAAATGACATCAAAAACGCCATTAACCTGATGTTCTGGGGAATATAAATGTCAGGCATGAGATTATCA
AAAAGGATCTTCACCTAGATCCTTTTCACGTAGAAAGCCAGTCCGCAGAAACGGTGCTGACCCCGGATGA
ATGTCAGCTACTGGGCTATCTGGACAAGGGAAAACGCAAGCGCAAAGAGAAAGCAGGTAGCTTGCAGTGG
GCTTACATGGCGATAGCTAGACTGGGCGGTTTTATGGACAGCAAGCGAACCGGAATTGCCAGCTGGGGCG
CCCTCTGGTAAGGTTGGGAAGCCCTGCAAAGTAAACTGGATGGCTTTCTTGCCGCCAAGGATCTGATGGC
GCAGGGGATCAAGCTCTGATCAAGAGACAGGATGAGGATCGTTTCGCATGATTGAACAAGATGGATTGCA
CGCAGGTTCTCCGGCCGCTTGGGTGGAGAGGCTATTCGGCTATGACTGGGCACAACAGACAATCGGCTGC
TCTGATGCCGCCGTGTTCCGGCTGTCAGCGCAGGGGCGCCCGGTTCTTTTTGTCAAGACCGACCTGTCCG
GTGCCCTGAATGAACTGCAAGACGAGGCAGCGCGGCTATCGTGGCTGGCCACGACGGGCGTTCCTTGCGC
AGCTGTGCTCGACGTTGTCACTGAAGCGGGAAGGGACTGGCTGCTATTGGGCGAAGTGCCGGGGCAGGAT
CTCCTGTCATCTCACCTTGCTCCTGCCGAGAAAGTATCCATCATGGCTGATGCAATGCGGCGGCTGCATA
CGCTTGATCCGGCTACCTGCCCATTCGACCACCAAGCGAAACATCGCATCGAGCGAGCACGTACTCGGAT
GGAAGCCGGTCTTGTCGATCAGGATGATCTGGACGAAGAGCATCAGGGGCTCGCGCCAGCCGAACTGTTC
GCCAGGCTCAAGGCGAGCATGCCCGACGGCGAGGATCTCGTCGTGACCCATGGCGATGCCTGCTTGCCGA
ATATCATGGTGGAAAATGGCCGCTTTTCTGGATTCATCGACTGTGGCCGGCTGGGTGTGGCGGACCGCTA
TCAGGACATAGCGTTGGCTACCCGTGATATTGCTGAAGAGCTTGGCGGCGAATGGGCTGACCGCTTCCTC
GTGCTTTACGGTATCGCCGCTCCCGATTCGCAGCGCATCGCCTTCTATCGCCTTCTTGACGAGTTCTTCT
GAATTATTAACGCTTACAATTTCCTGATGCGGTATTTTCTCCTTACGCATCTGTGCGGTATTTCACACCG
CATCAGGTGGCACTTTTCGGGGAAATGTGCGCGGAACCCCTATTTGTTTATTTTTCTAAATACATTCAAA
TATGTATCCGCTCATGAGACAATAACCCTGATAAATGCTTCAATAATAGCACGTGAGGAGGGCCACCATG
GCCAAGTTGACCAGTGCCGTTCCGGTGCTCACCGCGCGCGACGTCGCCGGAGCGGTCGAGTTCTGGACCG
ACCGGCTCGGGTTCTCCCGGGACTTCGTGGAGGACGACTTCGCCGGTGTGGTCCGGGACGACGTGACCCT
GTTCATCAGCGCGGTCCAGGACCAGGTGGTGCCGGACAACACCCTGGCCTGGGTGTGGGTGCGCGGCCTG
GACGAGCTGTACGCCGAGTGGTCGGAGGTCGTGTCCACGAACTTCCGGGACGCCTCCGGGCCGGCCATGA
CCGAGATCGGCGAGCAGCCGTGGGGGCGGGAGTTCGCCCTGCGCGACCCGGCCGGCAACTGCGTGCACTT
CGTGGCCGAGGAGCAGGACTGACACGTGCTAAAACTTCATTTTTAATTTAAAAGGATCTAGGTGAAGATC
CTTTTTGATAATCTCATGACCAAAATCCCTTAACGTGAGTTTTCGTTCCACTGAGCGTCAGACCCCGTAG
AAAAGATCAAAGGATCTTCTTGAGATCCTTTTTTTCTGCGCGTAATCTGCTGCTTGCAAACAAAAAAACC
ACCGCTACCAGCGGTGGTTTGTTTGCCGGATCAAGAGCTACCAACTCTTTTTCCGAAGGTAACTGGCTTC
AGCAGAGCGCAGATACCAAATACTGTTCTTCTAGTGTAGCCGTAGTTAGGCCACCACTTCAAGAACTCTG
TAGCACCGCCTACATACCTCGCTCTGCTAATCCTGTTACCAGTGGCTGCTGCCAGTGGCGATAAGTCGTG
TCTTACCGGGTTGGACTCAAGACGATAGTTACCGGATAAGGCGCAGCGGTCGGGCTGAACGGGGGGTTCG
TGCACACAGCCCAGCTTGGAGCGAACGACCTACACCGAACTGAGATACCTACAGCGTGAGCTATGAGAAA
GCGCCACGCTTCCCGAAGGGAGAAAGGCGGACAGGTATCCGGTAAGCGGCAGGGTCGGAACAGGAGAGCG
CACGAGGGAGCTTCCAGGGGGAAACGCCTGGTATCTTTATAGTCCTGTCGGGTTTCGCCACCTCTGACTT
GAGCGTCGATTTTTGTGATGCTCGTCAGGGGGGCGGAGCCTATGGAAAAACGCCAGCAACGCGGCCTTTT
TACGGTTCCTGGCCTTTTGCTGGCCTTTTGCTCACATGTTCTTTCCTGCGTTATCCCCTGATTCTGTGGA
TAACCGTATTACCGCCTTTGAGTGAGCTGATACCGCTCGCCGCAGCCGAACGACCGAGCGCAGCGAGTCA
GTGAGCGAGGAAGCGGAAGAGCGCCCAATACGCAAACCGCCTCTCCCCGCGCGTTGGCCGATTCATTAAT
GCAGCTGGCACGACAGGTTTCCCGACTGGAAAGCGGGCAGTGAGCGCAACGCAATTAATGTGAGTTAGCT
CACTCATTAGGCACCCCAGGCTTTACACTTTATGCTTCCGGCTCGTATGTTGTGTGGAATTGTGAGCGGA
TAACAATTTCACACAGGAAACAGCTATGACCATGATTACGCCAAGCTATTTAGGTGACACTATAGAATAC
TCAAGCTATGCATCAAGCTTGGTAC
